>Addgene plasmid #39330 | pET21a(+)-HpDsbG C162A | depositor partial sequence | sequence record 49602 | pET21a(+)-HpDsbG C162A sequence 708 bps
ATGCAGGATAATTTAGTGAGCGTGATTGAAAAACAGACCAATAAAAAGGTGCGTATTTTAGAAATCAAAC
CTTTAAAATCTAGCCAGGATTTAAAAATGGTCGTTATTGAAGATCCGGACACTAAATACAATATCCCGCT
TGTGGTGAGTAAGGATGGTAATTTAATCATAGGGCTTAGCAACATATTCTTTAGCAATAAAAGCGATGAT
GTGCAATTAGTTGCAGAAACCAATCAAAAAGTTCAAGCTCTTAACGCCACCCAACAAAATAGCGCGAAAT
TGAACGCTATTTTTAATGAAATACCGGCTGATTATGCGATAGAGTTGCCCTCTACTAACGCTGCAAATAA
GGATAAAATCCTTTATATTGTCTCTGATCCCATGTGCCCACATGCTCAAAAAGAGCTCACTAAACTTAGG
GATCATTTAAAAGAAAACACCGTGAGAATGGTCGTGGTGGGGTGGCTTGGGGTCAATTCAGCTAAAAAAG
CGGCTTTAATCCAAGAAGAAATGGCGAAAGCTAGGGCTAGGGGAGCGAGCGTGGAAGATAAGATCTCTAT
TCTTGAAAAGATTTATTCCACCCAATACGATATTAACGCTCAAAAAGAGCCTGAAGATTTACGCACTAAA
GTGGAAAATACCACTAAAAAGATTTTTGAATCTGGCGTGATTAAGGGTGTGCCTTTCTTATACCATTATA
AGGCATGA
