>Addgene plasmid #39330 | pET21a(+)-HpDsbG C162A | addgene partial sequence | sequence record 53539 | T7-term
TTGTTAGCAGCCGGATCTCAGTGGTGGTGGTGGTGGTGCTCGAGTGCCTTATAATGGTATAAGAAAGGCA
CACCCTTAATCACGCCAGATTCAAAAATCTTTTTAGTGGTATTTTCCACTTTAGTGCGTAAATCTTCAGG
CTCTTTTTGAGCGTTAATATCGTATTGGGTGGAATAAATCTTTTCAAGAATAGAGATCTTATCTTCCACG
CTCGCTCCCCTAGCCCTAGCTTTCGCCATTTCTTCTTGGATTAAAGCCGCTTTTTTAGCTGAATTGACCC
CAAGCCACCCCACCACGACCATTCTCACGGTGTTTTCTTTTAAATGATCCCTAAGTTTAGTGAGCTCTTT
TTGAGCATGTGGGCACATGGGATCAGAGACAATATAAAGGATTTTATCCTTATTTGCAGCGTTAGTAGAG
GGCAACTCTATCGCATAATCAGCCGGTATTTCATTAAAAATAGCGTTCAATTTCGCGCTATTTTGTTGGG
TGGCGTTAAGAGCTTGAACTTTTTGATTGGTTTCTGCAACTAATTGCACATCATCGCTTTTATTGCTAAA
GAATATGTTGCTAAGCCCTATGATTAAATTACCATCCTTACTCACCACAAGCGGGATATTGTATTTAGTG
TCCGGATCTTCAATAACGACCATTTTTAAATCCTGGCTAGATTTTAAAGGTTTGATTTCTAAAATACGCA
CCTTTTTATTGGTCTGTTTTTCAATCACGCTCACCAAATTATCCTGCATATGTATATCTCCTTCTTAAAG
TTAAAACAAAATTATTTCTAGAGGGGAATTGTTATCCGCTCACAATTCCCCTATAGTGAGTCGTATTAAT
TTCGCGGGATCGAGATCTCGATCCTCTACGCCGGACGCATCGGGGG
