[The description below was written by a language model from this plasmid's Addgene catalogue record.]
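Description:
pET21a(+)-HpDsbG C162A is a bacterial expression plasmid built on the Novagen pET21a backbone, with a total size of about 6.1 kb (a 5.4 kb backbone plus a 705 bp insert). It is selected with ampicillin, is recorded as low copy, and is propagated in a standard cloning strain such as DH5alpha. No feature table accompanies the record, so details of the origin of replication and other backbone elements are not itemised here. pET21-series vectors generally carry a pBR322-type origin, an f1 origin, a lacI gene and a lac operator-controlled T7 promoter.

The insert encodes an oxidoreductase from Helicobacter pylori, identified by the plasmid name and the associated study as the DsbG homologue (HpDsbG), a member of the disulfide bond-handling protein family. It carries a point mutation replacing cysteine 162 with alanine. The coding sequence was cloned between the NdeI and XhoI sites, both of which are retained. This places it under the T7 promoter and in frame with the backbone-encoded C-terminal His-tag, which allows purification by immobilised metal affinity chromatography. Transcription requires T7 RNA polymerase, so expression is carried out in a DE3 lysogen, and the depositor notes that the construct can be expressed in C41(DE3) cells.

The plasmid was made for the structural and functional characterisation of H. pylori DsbG. The cysteine-to-alanine variant presumably serves to probe the contribution of that residue, although the record does not state its specific role.
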