Addgene plasmid #39330: pET21a(+)-HpDsbG C162A
Depositing lab: SeWon Suh. Depositing organization: Seoul National University. Publication: Structural and functional characterization of Helicobacter pylori DsbG. Yoon JY, Kim J, Lee SJ, Kim HS, Im HN, Yoon HJ, Kim KH, Kim SJ, Han BW, Suh SW. FEBS Lett. 2011 Dec 15;585(24):3862-7. Epub 2011 Nov 2. 10.1016/j.febslet.2011.10.042 PubMed 22062156.
Backbone
  Vector backbone: pET21a
  Backbone manufacturer: Novagen
  Backbone size w/o insert (bp): 5443
  Total vector size (bp): 6148
  Vector type: Bacterial Expression
Growth in bacteria
  Bacterial resistance: Ampicillin, 100 μg/mL
  Growth temperature: 37°C
  Growth strain: DH5alpha
  Copy number: Low Copy
Gene/Insert
  Gene/Insert name: oxidoreductase
  Species: Helicobacter pylori
  Insert size (bp): 705
  Mutation: changed Cysteine 162 to Alanine
  GenBank ID: AAD07309.1
  Promoter: T7
  Tag / fusion protein: His-tag (C terminal on backbone)
  Cloning method: Restriction Enzyme; 5′ cloning site NdeI (not destroyed); 3′ cloning site XhoI (not destroyed)
  Sequencing primers: 5′ T7; 3′ T7-term
Terms and licenses: Academic/Nonprofit Terms; Industry Terms: Not Available to Industry
Depositor comments: This construct can be expressed in C41(DE3) cells; please see Miroux and Walker, J Mol Biol, 1996.
How to cite: pET21a(+)-HpDsbG C162A was a gift from SeWon Suh (Addgene plasmid # 39330 ; http://n2t.net/addgene:39330 ; RRID:Addgene_39330)
